Addgene plasmid #61157: 6his R.3-AR GUSpET28a+/pLysS
Purpose: N-terminal His tagged round 3 aldehyde-resistant GUS expression vector
Depositing lab: Andrew Ellington & Ichiro Matsumura. Depositing organization: Indiana University, Bloomington. Publication: Directed evolution of the surface chemistry of the reporter enzyme beta-glucuronidase. Matsumura I, Wallingford JB, Surana NK, Vize PD, Ellington AD. Nat Biotechnol. 1999 Jul;17(7):696-701. 10.1038/10910 PubMed 10404164.
Backbone
  Vector backbone: pET28a (+)
  Backbone manufacturer: Novagen
  Backbone size w/o insert (bp): 5369
  Vector type: Bacterial Expression
Growth in bacteria
  Bacterial resistance: Chloramphenicol and Kanamycin, 25 & 50 μg/mL
  Growth temperature: 37°C
  Growth strain: BL21(DE3)
  Growth instructions: Contains pLysS plasmid (used for expressing low levels of T7 lysozyme). Maintain selection in kanamycin and chloramphenicol.
  Copy number: High Copy
Gene/Insert
  Gene/Insert name: GUSAR (alt names: glutaraldehyde-resistant gusA; beta-glucuronidase)
  Species: Escherichia coli
  Mutation: N66D, D151N, A219V, I396T, T480A, Q498R, D508E and K567R, compared to 6his-WT gusA-pET28a+
  Promoter: T7
  Tag / fusion protein: 6x His (N terminal on backbone)
  Cloning method: Restriction Enzyme; 5′ cloning site NcoI (not destroyed); 3′ cloning site HindIII (not destroyed)
  Sequencing primers: 5′ T7; 3′ T7-term
Terms and licenses: Academic/Nonprofit Terms; Industry Terms: Not Available to Industry
Depositor comments: Matsumura lab strain number 342
How to cite: 6his R.3-AR GUSpET28a+/pLysS was a gift from Andrew Ellington & Ichiro Matsumura (Addgene plasmid # 61157 ; http://n2t.net/addgene:61157 ; RRID:Addgene_61157)
