[The description below was written by a language model from this plasmid's Addgene catalogue record and pLannotate feature annotations shown in this document.]
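Description:
6his R.3-AR GUSpET28a+/pLysS is a bacterial expression plasmid built on the Novagen pET28a(+) backbone and carrying an evolved, glutaraldehyde-resistant variant of Escherichia coli β-glucuronidase (gusA/uidA), described as the round 3 aldehyde-resistant clone from a directed-evolution study of the enzyme's surface chemistry. Relative to the matching His-tagged wild-type gusA construct, the insert carries eight substitutions: N66D, D151N, A219V, I396T, T480A, Q498R, D508E and K567R. The 7,144-nt sequence record covers the pET28a-derived plasmid, which has a ColE1/pMB1-type origin with the bom region and rop gene, an f1 origin and a kanamycin resistance gene (aph(3')-Ia). The catalogue lists it as high copy, although rop normally moderates copy number.

The GUS coding sequence sits between the NcoI and HindIII sites, under a T7 promoter followed by a lac operator and the T7 gene 10 ribosome binding site, and ends at a T7 terminator. A plasmid-borne lacI gene supplies repressor, so transcription is held off until an inducer such as IPTG is added in a host expressing T7 RNA polymerase. Upstream of GUS the annotation shows a His-tag fragment and a thrombin cleavage site, consistent with the recorded N-terminal 6xHis tag. A second His-tag fragment lies downstream of the GUS annotation, but the record does not indicate whether it is translated.

The material is supplied in BL21(DE3) that also carries pLysS, a separate chloramphenicol-selected plasmid giving low levels of T7 lysozyme to damp basal T7 polymerase activity. pLysS is not part of the annotated sequence, which explains the dual kanamycin and chloramphenicol selection. The construct is suited to overproducing and affinity-purifying the fixative-tolerant GUS reporter enzyme.
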