Features (pLannotate 1.2.2; 21 found; start..end, strand, type, name):
     12..467     +  rep_origin     f1 ori (sequence partly withheld): f1 bacteriophage origin of replication; arrow indicates direction of (+) strand synthesis
    494..551     +  promoter       AmpR promoter (fragment): bla
    560..1375    -  CDS            KanR: aminoglycoside phosphotransferase; aph(3')-Ia; confers resistance to kanamycin in bacteria or G418 (Geneticin®) in eukaryotes
   1497..2085    +  rep_origin     ori: high-copy-number ColE1/pMB1/pBR322/pUC origin of replication
   2271..2413    -  misc_feature   bom: basis of mobility region from pBR322
   2515..2706    -  CDS            rop: Rop protein, which maintains plasmids at low copy number; rop
   2723..3103    +  CDS            YPB1_ECOLX: Protein predicted: Swiss-Prot protein existence level 4. From Escherichia coli.
   3175..3466    -  CDS            TcR (fragment): tetracycline efflux protein; tet; confers resistance to tetracycline
   3481..3502    -  protein_bind   CAP binding site: CAP binding activates transcription in the presence of cAMP. E. coli catabolite activator protein
   3515..4597    -  CDS            lacI: lac repressor; lacI; The lac repressor binds to the lac operator to inhibit transcription in E. coli. This inhibition can be relieved by adding lactose or isopropyl-β-D-thiogalactopyranoside (IPTG).
   4598..4675    -  promoter       lacI promoter: lacI
   4683..4962    -  CDS            TcR (fragment): tetracycline efflux protein; tet; confers resistance to tetracycline
   4984..5002    +  promoter       T7 promoter: promoter for bacteriophage T7 RNA polymerase
   5003..5027    +  protein_bind   lac operator: The lac repressor binds to the lac operator to inhibit transcription in E. coli. This inhibition can be relieved by adding lactose or isopropyl-β-D-thiogalactopyranoside (IPTG). lac repressor encoded by lacI
   5042..5064    +  RBS            RBS: efficient ribosome binding site from bacteriophage T7 gene 10 (Olins and Rangwala, 1989)
   5083..5099    +  CDS            capTEV™ (fragment): composite tag for in vivo biotinylation, TEV protease cleavage, and 6xHis tagging
   5110..5127    +  CDS            thrombin site: thrombin recognition and cleavage site
   5131..6942    +  CDS            GUS: β-glucuronidase; uidA (or gusA) from E. coli
   6988..7005    +  CDS            9xHis (fragment): 9xHis affinity tag
   7015..7064    +  CDS            SET1 (fragment): solubility-enhancement tag derived from T7 phage gene 10B
   7072..7119    +  terminator     T7 terminator: transcription terminator for bacteriophage T7 RNA polymerase
>Addgene plasmid #61157 | 6his R.3-AR GUSpET28a+/pLysS | depositor full sequence | sequence record 99222 | 6his R.3-AR GUSpET28a+/pLysS sequence 7144 bps
TGGCGAATGGG
[124 nt withheld, positions 12-135]
C
[91 nt withheld, positions 137-227]
A
[49 nt withheld, positions 229-277]
CCTTTGACGTTGGAGTCCACGTTCTTT
[37 nt withheld, positions 305-341]
ACCCTATCTCGGTCTATTCTTTTGATTTATAAGGGATTTTGCCGATTTCGGCCTATTGGTTAAAAAATGA
GCTGATTTAACAAAAATTTAACGCGAATTTTAACAAAATATTAACGTTTACAATTTCAGGTGGCACTTTT
CGGGGAAATGTGCGCGGAACCCCTATTTGTTTATTTTTCTAAATACATTCAAATATGTATCCGCTCATGA
ATTAATTCTTAGAAAAACTCATCGAGCATCAAATGAAACTGCAATTTATTCATATCAGGATTATCAATAC
CATATTTTTGAAAAAGCCGTTTCTGTAATGAAGGAGAAAACTCACCGAGGCAGTTCCATAGGATGGCAAG
ATCCTGGTATCGGTCTGCGATTCCGACTCGTCCAACATCAATACAACCTATTAATTTCCCCTCGTCAAAA
ATAAGGTTATCAAGTGAGAAATCACCATGAGTGACGACTGAATCCGGTGAGAATGGCAAAAGTTTATGCA
TTTCTTTCCAGACTTGTTCAACAGGCCAGCCATTACGCTCGTCATCAAAATCACTCGCATCAACCAAACC
GTTATTCATTCGTGATTGCGCCTGAGCGAGACGAAATACGCGATCGCTGTTAAAAGGACAATTACAAACA
GGAATCGAATGCAACCGGCGCAGGAACACTGCCAGCGCATCAACAATATTTTCACCTGAATCAGGATATT
CTTCTAATACCTGGAATGCTGTTTTCCCGGGGATCGCAGTGGTGAGTAACCATGCATCATCAGGAGTACG
GATAAAATGCTTGATGGTCGGAAGAGGCATAAATTCCGTCAGCCAGTTTAGTCTGACCATCTCATCTGTA
ACATCATTGGCAACGCTACCTTTGCCATGTTTCAGAAACAACTCTGGCGCATCGGGCTTCCCATACAATC
GATAGATTGTCGCACCTGATTGCCCGACATTATCGCGAGCCCATTTATACCCATATAAATCAGCATCCAT
GTTGGAATTTAATCGCGGCCTAGAGCAAGACGTTTCCCGTTGAATATGGCTCATAACACCCCTTGTATTA
CTGTTTATGTAAGCAGACAGTTTTATTGTTCATGACCAAAATCCCTTAACGTGAGTTTTCGTTCCACTGA
GCGTCAGACCCCGTAGAAAAGATCAAAGGATCTTCTTGAGATCCTTTTTTTCTGCGCGTAATCTGCTGCT
TGCAAACAAAAAAACCACCGCTACCAGCGGTGGTTTGTTTGCCGGATCAAGAGCTACCAACTCTTTTTCC
GAAGGTAACTGGCTTCAGCAGAGCGCAGATACCAAATACTGTCCTTCTAGTGTAGCCGTAGTTAGGCCAC
CACTTCAAGAACTCTGTAGCACCGCCTACATACCTCGCTCTGCTAATCCTGTTACCAGTGGCTGCTGCCA
GTGGCGATAAGTCGTGTCTTACCGGGTTGGACTCAAGACGATAGTTACCGGATAAGGCGCAGCGGTCGGG
CTGAACGGGGGGTTCGTGCACACAGCCCAGCTTGGAGCGAACGACCTACACCGAACTGAGATACCTACAG
CGTGAGCTATGAGAAAGCGCCACGCTTCCCGAAGGGAGAAAGGCGGACAGGTATCCGGTAAGCGGCAGGG
TCGGAACAGGAGAGCGCACGAGGGAGCTTCCAGGGGGAAACGCCTGGTATCTTTATAGTCCTGTCGGGTT
TCGCCACCTCTGACTTGAGCGTCGATTTTTGTGATGCTCGTCAGGGGGGCGGAGCCTATGGAAAAACGCC
AGCAACGCGGCCTTTTTACGGTTCCTGGCCTTTTGCTGGCCTTTTGCTCACATGTTCTTTCCTGCGTTAT
CCCCTGATTCTGTGGATAACCGTATTACCGCCTTTGAGTGAGCTGATACCGCTCGCCGCAGCCGAACGAC
CGAGCGCAGCGAGTCAGTGAGCGAGGAAGCGGAAGAGCGCCTGATGCGGTATTTTCTCCTTACGCATCTG
TGCGGTATTTCACACCGCATATATGGTGCACTCTCAGTACAATCTGCTCTGATGCCGCATAGTTAAGCCA
GTATACACTCCGCTATCGCTACGTGACTGGGTCATGGCTGCGCCCCGACACCCGCCAACACCCGCTGACG
CGCCCTGACGGGCTTGTCTGCTCCCGGCATCCGCTTACAGACAAGCTGTGACCGTCTCCGGGAGCTGCAT
GTGTCAGAGGTTTTCACCGTCATCACCGAAACGCGCGAGGCAGCTGCGGTAAAGCTCATCAGCGTGGTCG
TGAAGCGATTCACAGATGTCTGCCTGTTCATCCGCGTCCAGCTCGTTGAGTTTCTCCAGAAGCGTTAATG
TCTGGCTTCTGATAAAGCGGGCCATGTTAAGGGCGGTTTTTTCCTGTTTGGTCACTGATGCCTCCGTGTA
AGGGGGATTTCTGTTCATGGGGGTAATGATACCGATGAAACGAGAGAGGATGCTCACGATACGGGTTACT
GATGATGAACATGCCCGGTTACTGGAACGTTGTGAGGGTAAACAACTGGCGGTATGGATGCGGCGGGACC
AGAGAAAAATCACTCAGGGTCAATGCCAGCGCTTCGTTAATACAGATGTAGGTGTTCCACAGGGTAGCCA
GCAGCATCCTGCGATGCAGATCCGGAACATAATGGTGCAGGGCGCTGACTTCCGCGTTTCCAGACTTTAC
GAAACACGGAAACCGAAGACCATTCATGTTGTTGCTCAGGTCGCAGACGTTTTGCAGCAGCAGTCGCTTC
ACGTTCGCTCGCGTATCGGTGATTCATTCTGCTAACCAGTAAGGCAACCCCGCCAGCCTAGCCGGGTCCT
CAACGACAGGAGCACGATCATGCGCACCCGTGGGGCCGCCATGCCGGCGATAATGGCCTGCTTCTCGCCG
AAACGTTTGGTGGCGGGACCAGTGACGAAGGCTTGAGCGAGGGCGTGCAAGATTCCGAATACCGCAAGCG
ACAGGCCGATCATCGTCGCGCTCCAGCGAAAGCGGTCCTCGCCGAAAATGACCCAGAGCGCTGCCGGCAC
CTGTCCTACGAGTTGCATGATAAAGAAGACAGTCATAAGTGCGGCGACGATAGTCATGCCCCGCGCCCAC
CGGAAGGAGCTGACTGGGTTGAAGGCTCTCAAGGGCATCGGTCGAGATCCCGGTGCCTAATGAGTGAGCT
AACTTACATTAATTGCGTTGCGCTCACTGCCCGCTTTCCAGTCGGGAAACCTGTCGTGCCAGCTGCATTA
ATGAATCGGCCAACGCGCGGGGAGAGGCGGTTTGCGTATTGGGCGCCAGGGTGGTTTTTCTTTTCACCAG
TGAGACGGGCAACAGCTGATTGCCCTTCACCGCCTGGCCCTGAGAGAGTTGCAGCAAGCGGTCCACGCTG
GTTTGCCCCAGCAGGCGAAAATCCTGTTTGATGGTGGTTAACGGCGGGATATAACATGAGCTGTCTTCGG
TATCGTCGTATCCCACTACCGAGATATCCGCACCAACGCGCAGCCCGGACTCGGTAATGGCGCGCATTGC
GCCCAGCGCCATCTGATCGTTGGCAACCAGCATCGCAGTGGGAACGATGCCCTCATTCAGCATTTGCATG
GTTTGTTGAAAACCGGACATGGCACTCCAGTCGCCTTCCCGTTCCGCTATCGGCTGAATTTGATTGCGAG
TGAGATATTTATGCCAGCCAGCCAGACGCAGACGCGCCGAGACAGAACTTAATGGGCCCGCTAACAGCGC
GATTTGCTGGTGACCCAATGCGACCAGATGCTCCACGCCCAGTCGCGTACCGTCTTCATGGGAGAAAATA
ATACTGTTGATGGGTGTCTGGTCAGAGACATCAAGAAATAACGCCGGAACATTAGTGCAGGCAGCTTCCA
CAGCAATGGCATCCTGGTCATCCAGCGGATAGTTAATGATCAGCCCACTGACGCGTTGCGCGAGAAGATT
GTGCACCGCCGCTTTACAGGCTTCGACGCCGCTTCGTTCTACCATCGACACCACCACGCTGGCACCCAGT
TGATCGGCGCGAGATTTAATCGCCGCGACAATTTGCGACGGCGCGTGCAGGGCCAGACTGGAGGTGGCAA
CGCCAATCAGCAACGACTGTTTGCCCGCCAGTTGTTGTGCCACGCGGTTGGGAATGTAATTCAGCTCCGC
CATCGCCGCTTCCACTTTTTCCCGCGTTTTCGCAGAAACGTGGCTGGCCTGGTTCACCACGCGGGAAACG
GTCTGATAAGAGACACCGGCATACTCTGCGACATCGTATAACGTTACTGGTTTCACATTCACCACCCTGA
ATTGACTCTCTTCCGGGCGCTATCATGCCATACCGCGAAAGGTTTTGCGCCATTCGATGGTGTCCGGGAT
CTCGACGCTCTCCCTTATGCGACTCCTGCATTAGGAAGCAGCCCAGTAGTAGGTTGAGGCCGTTGAGCAC
CGCCGCCGCAAGGAATGGTGCATGCAAGGAGATGGCGCCCAACAGTCCCCCGGCCACGGGGCCTGCCACC
ATACCCACGCCGAAACAAGCGCTCATGAGCCCGAAGTGGCGAGCCCGATCTTCCCCATCGGTGATGTCGG
CGATATAGGCGCCAGCAACCGCACCTGTGGCGCCGGTGATGCCGGCCACGATGCGTCCGGCGTAGAGGAT
CGAGATCTCGATCCCGCGAAATTAATACGACTCACTATAGGGGAATTGTGAGCGGATAACAATTCCCCTC
TAGAAATAATTTTGTTTAACTTTAAGAAGGAGATATACCATGGGCAGCAGCCATCATCATCATCATCACA
GCAGCGGCCTGGTGCCGCGCGGCAGCCATATGTTACGTCCTGTAGAAACCCCAACCCGTGAAATCAAAAA
ACTCGACGGCCTGTGGGCATTCAGTCTGGATCGCGAAAACTGTGGAATTGATCAGCGTTGGTGGGAAAGC
GCGTTACAAGAAAGCCGGGCAATTGCTGTGCCAGGCAGTTTTAACGATCAGTTCGCCGATGCAGATATTC
GTAATTATGCGGGCGACGTCTGGTATCAGCGCGAAGTCTTTATACCAAAAGGTTGGGCAGGCCAGCGTAT
CGTGCTGCGTTTCGATGCGGTCACTCATTACGGCAAAGTGTGGGTCAATAATCAAGAAGTGATGGAGCAT
CAGGGCGGCTATACGCCATTTGAGGCCGATGTCACGCCGTATGTTATTGCCGGGAAAAGTGTACGTATCA
CCGTTTGTGTGAACAACGAACTGAACTGGCAGACTATCCCGCCGGGAATGGTGATTACCAACGAAAACGG
CAAGAAAAAGCAGTCTTACTTCCATGATTTCTTTAACTATGCCGGGATCCATCGCAGCGTAATGCTCTAC
ACCACGCCGAACACCTGGGTGGACGATATCACCGTGGTGACGCATGTCGCGCAAGACTGTAACCACGCGT
CTGTTGACTGGCAGGTGGTGGCCAATGGTGATGTCAGCGTTGAACTACGTGATGTGGATCAACAGGTGGT
TGCAACTGGACAAGGCACTAGCGGGACTTTGCAAGTGGTGAATCCGCACCTCTGGCAACCGGGTGAAGGT
TATCTCTATGAACTGTGCGTCACAGCCAAAAGCCAGACAGAGTGTGATATCTACCCGCTTCGCGTCGGCA
TCCGGTCAGTGGCAGTGAAGGGCGAACAGTTCCTGATTAACCACAAACCGTTCTACTTTACTGGCTTTGG
TCGTCATGAAGATGCGGACTTGCGTGGCAAAGGATTCGATAACGTGCTGATGGTGCACGACCACGCATTA
ATGGACTGGATTGGGGCCAACTCCTACCGTACCTCGCATTACCCTTACGCTGAAGAGATGCTCGACTGGG
CAGATGAACATGGCATCGTGGTGATTGATGAAACTGCTGCTGTCGGCTTTAACCTCTCTTTAGGCATTGG
TTTCGAAGCGGGCAACAAGCCGAAAGAACTGTACAGCGAAGAGGCAGTCAACGGGGAAACTCAGCAAGCG
CACTTACAGGCGATTAAAGAGCTGACAGCGCGTGACAAAAACCACCCAAGCGTGGTGATGTGGAGTATTG
CCAACGAACCGGATACCCGTCCGCAAGGTGCACGGGAATATTTCGCGCCACTGGCGGAAGCAACGCGTAA
ACTCGACCCGACGCGTCCGATCACCTGCGTCAATGTAATGTTCTGCGACGCTCACACCGACACTATCAGC
GATCTCTTTGATGTGCTGTGCCTGAACCGTTATTACGGATGGTATGTCCAAAGCGGCGATTTGGAAGCGG
CAGAGAAGGTACTGGAAAAAGAACTTCTGGCCTGGCAGGAGAAACTGCATCGGCCGATTATCATCACCGA
ATACGGCGTGGAAACGTTAGCCGGGCTGCACTCAATGTACACCGACATGTGGAGTGAAGAGTATCAGTGT
GCATGGCTGGATATGTATCACCGCGTCTTTGATCGCGTCAGCGCCGTCGTCGGTGAACAGGTATGGAATT
TCGCCGATTTTGCGACCTCGCAAGGCATATTGCGCGTTGGCGGTAACAGGAAAGGGATCTTCACTCGCGA
CCGCAAACCGAAGTCGGCGGCTTTTCTGCTGCAAAAACGCTGGACTGGCATGAACTTCGGTGAAAAACCG
CAGCAGGGAGGCAAACAATGACTGCAGAATTCGAGCTCCGTCGACAAGCTTGCGGCCGCACTCGAGCACC
ACCACCACCACCACTGAGATCCGGCTGCTAACAAAGCCCGAAAGGAAGCTGAGTTGGCTGCTGCCACCGC
TGAGCAATAACTAGCATAACCCCTTGGGGCCTCTAAACGGGTCTTGAGGGGTTTTTTGCTGAAAGGAGGA
ACTATATCCGGAT
