>Addgene plasmid #61157 | 6his R.3-AR GUSpET28a+/pLysS | addgene partial sequence | sequence record 101971 | T7term 5'-GCTAGTTATTGCTCAGCGG-3'
AGCAGCCGGATCTCAGTGGTGGTGGTGGTGGTGCTCGAGTGCGGCCGCAAGCTTGTCGACGGAGCTCGAA
TTCTGCAGTCATTGTTTGCCTCCCTGCTGCGGTTTTTCACCGAAGTTCATGCCAGTCCAGCGTTTTTGCA
GCAGAAAAGCCGCCGACTTCGGTTTGCGGTCGCGAGTGAAGATCCCTTTCCTGTTACCGCCAACGCGCAA
TATGCCTTGCGAGGTCGCAAAATCGGCGAAATTCCATACCTGTTCACCGACGACGGCGCTGACGCGATCA
AAGACGCGGTGATACATATCCAGCCATGCACACTGATACTCTTCACTCCACATGTCGGTGTACATTGAGT
GCAGCCCGGCTAACGTTTCCACGCCGTATTCGGTGATGATAATCGGCCGATGCAGTTTCTCCTGCCAGGC
CAGAAGTTCTTTTTCCAGTACCTTCTCTGCCGCTTCC
