>Addgene plasmid #61157 | 6his R.3-AR GUSpET28a+/pLysS | addgene partial sequence | sequence record 107211 | T7 5'-TAATACGACTCACTATAGGG-3'
ACTTTAAGAAGGAGATATACCATGGGCAGCAGCCATCATCATCATCATCACAGCAGCGGCCTGGTGCCGC
GCGGCAGCCATATGTTACGTCCTGTAGAAACCCCAACCCGTGAAATCAAAAAACTCGACGGCCTGTGGGC
ATTCAGTCTGGATCGCGAAAACTGTGGAATTGATCAGCGTTGGTGGGAAAGCGCGTTACAAGAAAGCCGG
GCAATTGCTGTGCCAGGCAGTTTTAACGATCAGTTCGCCGATGCAGATATTCGTAATTATGCGGGCGACG
TCTGGTATCAGCGCGAAGTCTTTATACCAAAAGGTTGGGCAGGCCAGCGTATCGTGCTGCGTTTCGATGC
GGTCACTCATTACGGCAAAGTGTGGGTCAATAATCAAGAAGTGATGGAGCATCAGGGCGGCTATACGCCA
TTTGAGGCCGATGTCACGCCGTATGTTATTGCCGGGAAAAGTGTACGTATCACCGTTTGTG
